Addgene plasmid #57825: pLKO5.sgRNA.EFS.PAC
Purpose: Lentiviral Vector for Sp sgRNA delivery without SpCas9, Puromycin resistance, EFS Promoter driven
Depositing lab: Benjamin Ebert. Depositing organization: Brigham and Women's Hospital. Publication: Generation of mouse models of myeloid malignancy with combinatorial genetic lesions using CRISPR-Cas9 genome editing. Heckl D, Kowalczyk MS, Yudovich D, Belizaire R, Puram RV, McConkey ME, Thielke A, Aster JC, Regev A, Ebert BL. Nat Biotechnol. 2014 Jun 22. doi: 10.1038/nbt.2951. PubMed 24952903.
Backbone
  Vector backbone: pLKO.005
  Total vector size (bp): 7295
  Vector type: Lentiviral, CRISPR
  Selectable markers: Puromycin
Growth in bacteria
  Bacterial resistance: Ampicillin, 100 μg/mL
  Growth temperature: 37°C
  Growth strain: Stbl3
  Copy number: High Copy
Gene/Insert 1
  Gene/Insert name: sgRNA
  Insert size (bp): 75
Gene/Insert 2
  Gene/Insert name: EFS (alt name: short EF1-alpha promoter)
  Insert size (bp): 250
Gene/Insert 3
  Gene/Insert name: PAC (alt name: Puromycin resistance gene)
  Species: Synthetic
  Insert size (bp): 650
Terms and licenses: Academic/Nonprofit Terms; Industry Terms: Not Available to Industry
Depositor comments: Use BsmBI sites for sgRNA cloning. Note that this plasmid does NOT contain the 1.9kb stuffer from the pLKO.005 vector backbone.
How to cite: pLKO5.sgRNA.EFS.PAC was a gift from Benjamin Ebert (Addgene plasmid # 57825 ; http://n2t.net/addgene:57825 ; RRID:Addgene_57825)
