[The description below was written by a language model from this plasmid's Addgene catalogue record and the feature table of its GenBank file.]
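Description:
pLKO5.sgRNA.EFS.PAC is a lentiviral CRISPR vector built on the pLKO.005 backbone for delivering a Streptococcus pyogenes-type single guide RNA without any Cas9 coding sequence, so the nuclease must be supplied separately. It is about 7.3 kb and is maintained in E. coli as a high-copy plasmid through a ColE1/pUC-type origin with ampicillin (beta-lactamase) selection. An f1 origin, an SV40 origin and flanking T7, T3 and lac promoter elements are also present in the bacterial backbone.

The viral portion has a third-generation, self-inactivating layout. An RSV promoter drives a truncated HIV-1 5' LTR, followed by the Psi packaging signal, the Rev response element and a cPPT/CTS. The 3' LTR carries the U3 deletion that silences LTR promoter activity after integration, and an SV40 polyadenylation signal lies downstream.

Two expression units sit between the LTRs. A human U6 RNA polymerase III promoter sits upstream of the S. pyogenes gRNA scaffold, and the depositor notes that target-specific spacers are cloned through BsmBI sites. The 1.9 kb stuffer of the parental pLKO.005 backbone is absent here. Downstream of the cPPT, the short EF-1-alpha core promoter (EFS) drives puromycin N-acetyltransferase (PAC), with a WPRE following the coding sequence to enhance transcript expression.

Transduced mammalian cells can therefore be selected with puromycin while expressing the guide. The vector suits Cas9-expressing cells or co-delivery with a separate Cas9 construct, and the associated publication applied this kind of system to combinatorial genome editing for mouse models of myeloid malignancy.
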