LOCUS       Exported 7288 bp ds-DNA circular SYN 12-MAY-2021
DEFINITION  Lentiviral Vector for Sp sgRNA delivery without SpCas9, Puromycin
            resistance, EFS Promoter driven.
ACCESSION   .
VERSION     .
KEYWORDS    pLKO5.sgRNA.EFS.PAC
SOURCE      synthetic DNA construct
  ORGANISM  synthetic DNA construct
REFERENCE   1 (bases 1 to 7288)
  AUTHORS   Heckl D, Kowalczyk MS, Yudovich D, Belizaire R, Puram RV, McConkey
            ME, Thielke A, Aster JC, Regev A, Ebert BL
  TITLE     Generation of mouse models of myeloid malignancy with combinatorial
            genetic lesions using CRISPR-Cas9 genome editing.
  JOURNAL   Nat Biotechnol. 2014 Jun 22. doi: 10.1038/nbt.2951.
  PUBMED    24952903
REFERENCE   2 (bases 1 to 7288)
  AUTHORS   .
  TITLE     Direct Submission
  JOURNAL   Exported May 12, 2021 from SnapGene Server 1.1.58
            http://www.snapgene.com
FEATURES             Location/Qualifiers
     source          1..7288
                     /organism="synthetic DNA construct"
                     /mol_type="other DNA"
     promoter        6..232
                     /label=RSV promoter
                     /note="Rous sarcoma virus enhancer/promoter"
     LTR             233..413
                     /label=5' LTR (truncated)
                     /note="truncated 5' long terminal repeat (LTR) from HIV-1"
     misc_feature    460..585
                     /label=HIV-1 Psi
                     /note="packaging signal of human immunodeficiency virus
                     type 1"
     misc_feature    1078..1311
                     /label=RRE
                     /note="The Rev response element (RRE) of HIV-1 allows for
                     Rev-dependent mRNA export from the nucleus to the
                     cytoplasm."
     CDS             1496..1540
                     /codon_start=1
                     /product="antigenic peptide corresponding to amino acids
                     655 to 669 of the HIV envelope protein gp41 (Lutje Hulsik
                     et al., 2013)"
                     /label=gp41 peptide
                     /note="recognized by the 2H10 single-chain llama nanobody"
                     /translation="KNEQELLELDKWASL"
     promoter        1718..1958
                     /label=U6 promoter
                     /note="RNA polymerase III promoter for human U6 snRNA"
     primer_bind     1718..1738
                     /label=hU6-F
                     /note="Human U6 promoter, forward primer"
     primer_bind     1889..1908
                     /label=LKO.1 5'
                     /note="Human U6 promoter, forward primer"
     misc_RNA        1985..2060
                     /label=gRNA scaffold
                     /note="guide RNA scaffold for the Streptococcus pyogenes
                     CRISPR/Cas9 system"
     misc_feature    2108..2225
                     /label=cPPT/CTS
                     /note="central polypurine tract and central termination
                     sequence of HIV-1"
     promoter        2294..2505
                     /label=EF-1-alpha core promoter
                     /note="core promoter for human elongation factor
                     EF-1-alpha"
     CDS             2531..3130
                     /codon_start=1
                     /gene="pac from Streptomyces alboniger"
                     /product="puromycin N-acetyltransferase"
                     /label=PuroR
                     /note="confers resistance to puromycin"
                     /translation="MTEYKPTVRLATRDDVPRAVRTLAAAFADYPATRHTVDPDRHIER
                     VTELQELFLTRVGLDIGKVWVADDGAAVAVWTTPESVEAGAVFAEIGPRMAELSGSRLA
                     AQQQMEGLLAPHRPKEPAWFLATVGVSPDHQGKGLGSAVVLPGVEAAERAGVPAFLETS
                     APRNLPFYERLGFTVTADVEVPEGPRTWCMTRKPGA"
     primer_bind     complement(2531..2550)
                     /label=Puro-R
                     /note="Puromycin resistance gene, reverse primer. Also
                     called puro-variant-R"
     primer_bind     3027..3047
                     /label=Puro-F
                     /note="Puromycin resistance gene, forward primer"
     misc_feature    3146..3734
                     /label=WPRE
                     /note="woodchuck hepatitis virus posttranscriptional
                     regulatory element"
     primer_bind     complement(3199..3219)
                     /label=WPRE-R
                     /note="WPRE, reverse primer"
     CDS             complement(3617..3628)
                     /codon_start=1
                     /product="Factor Xa recognition and cleavage site"
                     /label=Factor Xa site
                     /translation="IEGR"
     LTR             3806..4039
                     /label=3' LTR (Delta-U3)
                     /note="self-inactivating 3' long terminal repeat (LTR) from
                     HIV-1"
     polyA_signal    4117..4238
                     /label=SV40 poly(A) signal
                     /note="SV40 polyadenylation signal"
     primer_bind     complement(4154..4173)
                     /label=SV40pA-R
                     /note="SV40 polyA, reverse primer"
     primer_bind     4208..4227
                     /label=EBV-rev
                     /note="SV40 polyA terminator, reverse primer"
     rep_origin      4278..4413
                     /label=SV40 ori
                     /note="SV40 origin of replication"
     primer_bind     4340..4359
                     /label=SV40pro-F
                     /note="SV40 promoter/origin, forward primer"
     primer_bind     complement(4433..4452)
                     /label=T7
                     /note="T7 promoter, forward primer"
     promoter        complement(4434..4452)
                     /label=T7 promoter
                     /note="promoter for bacteriophage T7 RNA polymerase"
     primer_bind     complement(4462..4479)
                     /label=M13 Forward
                     /note="In lacZ gene. Also called M13-F20 or M13 (-21)
                     Forward"
     primer_bind     complement(4462..4478)
                     /label=M13 fwd
                     /note="common sequencing primer, one of multiple similar
                     variants"
     primer_bind     complement(4471..4493)
                     /label=M13/pUC Forward
                     /note="In lacZ gene"
     rep_origin      4620..5075
                     /direction=RIGHT
                     /label=f1 ori
                     /note="f1 bacteriophage origin of replication; arrow
                     indicates direction of (+) strand synthesis"
     primer_bind     complement(4707..4726)
                     /label=F1ori-R
                     /note="F1 origin, reverse primer"
     primer_bind     4917..4938
                     /label=F1ori-F
                     /note="F1 origin, forward primer"
     promoter        5101..5205
                     /gene="bla"
                     /label=AmpR promoter
     CDS             5206..6066
                     /codon_start=1
                     /gene="bla"
                     /product="beta-lactamase"
                     /label=AmpR
                     /note="confers resistance to ampicillin, carbenicillin, and
                     related antibiotics"
                     /translation="MSIQHFRVALIPFFAAFCLPVFAHPETLVKVKDAEDQLGARVGYI
                     ELDLNSGKILESFRPEERFPMMSTFKVLLCGAVLSRIDAGQEQLGRRIHYSQNDLVEYS
                     PVTEKHLTDGMTVRELCSAAITMSDNTAANLLLTTIGGPKELTAFLHNMGDHVTRLDRW
                     EPELNEAIPNDERDTTMPVAMATTLRKLLTGELLTLASRQQLIDWMEADKVAGPLLRSA
                     LPAGWFIADKSGAGERGSRGIIAALGPDGKPSRIVVIYTTGSQATMDERNRQIAEIGAS
                     LIKHW"
     primer_bind     complement(5424..5443)
                     /label=Amp-R
                     /note="Ampicillin resistance gene, reverse primer"
     rep_origin      6237..6825
                     /direction=RIGHT
                     /label=ori
                     /note="high-copy-number ColE1/pMB1/pBR322/pUC origin of
                     replication"
     primer_bind     6726..6745
                     /label=pBR322ori-F
                     /note="pBR322 origin, forward primer"
     primer_bind     6979..6996
                     /label=L4440
                     /note="L4440 vector, forward primer"
     protein_bind    7113..7134
                     /label=CAP binding site
                     /bound_moiety="E. coli catabolite activator protein"
                     /note="CAP binding activates transcription in the presence
                     of cAMP."
     promoter        7149..7179
                     /label=lac promoter
                     /note="promoter for the E. coli lac operon"
     protein_bind    7187..7203
                     /label=lac operator
                     /bound_moiety="lac repressor encoded by lacI"
                     /note="The lac repressor binds to the lac operator to
                     inhibit transcription in E. coli. This inhibition can be
                     relieved by adding lactose or
                     isopropyl-beta-D-thiogalactopyranoside (IPTG)."
     primer_bind     7192..7214
                     /label=M13/pUC Reverse
                     /note="In lacZ gene"
     primer_bind     7211..7227
                     /label=M13 rev
                     /note="common sequencing primer, one of multiple similar
                     variants"
     primer_bind     7211..7227
                     /label=M13 Reverse
                     /note="In lacZ gene. Also called M13-rev"
     primer_bind     7246..7266
                     /label=T3
                     /note="T3 promoter, forward primer"
     promoter        7248..7266
                     /label=T3 promoter
                     /note="promoter for bacteriophage T3 RNA polymerase"
ORIGIN
        1 cttaatgtag tcttatgcaa tactcttgta gtcttgcaac atggtaacga tgagttagca
       61 acatgcctta caaggagaga aaaagcaccg tgcatgccga ttggtggaag taaggtggta
      121 cgatcgtgcc ttattaggaa ggcaacagac gggtctgaca tggattggac gaaccactga
      181 attgccgcat tgcagagata ttgtatttaa gtgcctagct cgatacataa acgggtctct
      241 ctggttagac cagatctgag cctgggagct ctctggctaa ctagggaacc cactgcttaa
      301 gcctcaataa agcttgcctt gagtgcttca agtagtgtgt gcccgtctgt tgtgtgactc
      361 tggtaactag agatccctca gaccctttta gtcagtgtgg aaaatctcta gcagtggcgc
      421 ccgaacaggg acttgaaagc gaaagggaaa ccagaggagc tctctcgacg caggactcgg
      481 cttgctgaag cgcgcacggc aagaggcgag gggcggcgac tggtgagtac gccaaaaatt
      541 ttgactagcg gaggctagaa ggagagagat gggtgcgaga gcgtcagtat taagcggggg
      601 agaattagat cgcgatggga aaaaattcgg ttaaggccag ggggaaagaa aaaatataaa
      661 ttaaaacata tagtatgggc aagcagggag ctagaacgat tcgcagttaa tcctggcctg
      721 ttagaaacat cagaaggctg tagacaaata ctgggacagc tacaaccatc ccttcagaca
      781 ggatcagaag aacttagatc attatataat acagtagcaa ccctctattg tgtgcatcaa
      841 aggatagaga taaaagacac caaggaagct ttagacaaga tagaggaaga gcaaaacaaa
      901 agtaagacca ccgcacagca agcggccgct gatcttcaga cctggaggag gagatatgag
      961 ggacaattgg agaagtgaat tatataaata taaagtagta aaaattgaac cattaggagt
     1021 agcacccacc aaggcaaaga gaagagtggt gcagagagaa aaaagagcag tgggaatagg
     1081 agctttgttc cttgggttct tgggagcagc aggaagcact atgggcgcag cgtcaatgac
     1141 gctgacggta caggccagac aattattgtc tggtatagtg cagcagcaga acaatttgct
     1201 gagggctatt gaggcgcaac agcatctgtt gcaactcaca gtctggggca tcaagcagct
     1261 ccaggcaaga atcctggctg tggaaagata cctaaaggat caacagctcc tggggatttg
     1321 gggttgctct ggaaaactca tttgcaccac tgctgtgcct tggaatgcta gttggagtaa
     1381 taaatctctg gaacagattt ggaatcacac gacctggatg gagtgggaca gagaaattaa
     1441 caattacaca agcttaatac actccttaat tgaagaatcg caaaaccagc aagaaaagaa
     1501 tgaacaagaa ttattggaat tagataaatg ggcaagtttg tggaattggt ttaacataac
     1561 aaattggctg tggtatataa aattattcat aatgatagta ggaggcttgg taggtttaag
     1621 aatagttttt gctgtacttt ctatagtgaa tagagttagg cagggatatt caccattatc
     1681 gtttcagacc cacctcccaa ccccgagggg acccagagag ggcctatttc ccatgattcc
     1741 ttcatatttg catatacgat acaaggctgt tagagagata attagaatta atttgactgt
     1801 aaacacaaag atattagtac aaaatacgtg acgtagaaag taataatttc ttgggtagtt
     1861 tgcagtttta aaattatgtt ttaaaatgga ctatcatatg cttaccgtaa cttgaaagta
     1921 tttcgatttc ttggctttat atatcttgtg gaaaggacga aacaccggag acgtgaccgt
     1981 ctctgtttta gagctagaaa tagcaagtta aaataaggct agtccgttat caacttgaaa
     2041 aagtggcacc gagtcggtgc ttttttgaat tctagatctt gagacaaatg gcagtattca
     2101 tccacaattt taaaagaaaa ggggggattg gggggtacag tgcaggggaa agaatagtag
     2161 acataatagc aacagacata caaactaaag aattacaaaa acaaattaca aaaattcaaa
     2221 attttcgggt ttattacagg gacagcagag atccactttg gcgccggctc gagtggctcc
     2281 ggtgcccgtc agtgggcaga gcgcacatcg cccacagtcc ccgagaagtt ggggggaggg
     2341 gtcggcaatt gaaccggtgc ctagagaagg tggcgcgggg taaactggga aagtgatgtc
     2401 gtgtactggc tccgcctttt tcccgagggt gggggagaac cgtatataag tgcagtagtc
     2461 gccgtgaacg ttctttttcg caacgggttt gccgccagaa cacaggtgtc gtgacgcggg
     2521 atccgccacc atgaccgagt acaagcccac ggtgcgcctc gccacccgcg acgacgtccc
     2581 cagggccgta cgcaccctcg ccgccgcgtt cgccgactac cccgccacgc gccacaccgt
     2641 cgatccggac cgccacatcg agcgggtcac cgagctgcaa gaactcttcc tcacgcgcgt
     2701 cgggctcgac atcggcaagg tgtgggtcgc ggacgacggc gccgcggtgg cggtctggac
     2761 cacgccggag agcgtcgaag cgggggcggt gttcgccgag atcggcccgc gcatggccga
     2821 gttgagcggt tcccggctgg ccgcgcagca acagatggaa ggcctcctgg cgccgcaccg
     2881 gcccaaggag cccgcgtggt tcctggccac cgtcggagtc tcgcccgacc accagggcaa
     2941 gggtctgggc agcgccgtcg tgctccccgg agtggaggcg gccgagcgcg ccggggtgcc
     3001 cgccttcctg gagacctccg cgccccgcaa cctccccttc tacgagcggc tcggcttcac
     3061 cgtcaccgcc gacgtcgagg tgcccgaagg accgcgcacc tggtgcatga cccgcaagcc
     3121 cggtgcctga acgcgttaag tcgacaatca acctctggat tacaaaattt gtgaaagatt
     3181 gactggtatt cttaactatg ttgctccttt tacgctatgt ggatacgctg ctttaatgcc
     3241 tttgtatcat gctattgctt cccgtatggc tttcattttc tcctccttgt ataaatcctg
     3301 gttgctgtct ctttatgagg agttgtggcc cgttgtcagg caacgtggcg tggtgtgcac
     3361 tgtgtttgct gacgcaaccc ccactggttg gggcattgcc accacctgtc agctcctttc
     3421 cgggactttc gctttccccc tccctattgc cacggcggaa ctcatcgccg cctgccttgc
     3481 ccgctgctgg acaggggctc ggctgttggg cactgacaat tccgtggtgt tgtcggggaa
     3541 atcatcgtcc tttccttggc tgctcgcctg tgttgccacc tggattctgc gcgggacgtc
     3601 cttctgctac gtcccttcgg ccctcaatcc agcggacctt ccttcccgcg gcctgctgcc
     3661 ggctctgcgg cctcttccgc gtcttcgcct tcgccctcag acgagtcgga tctccctttg
     3721 ggccgcctcc ccgcgtcgac tttaagacca atgacttaca aggcagctgt agatcttagc
     3781 cactttttaa aagaaaaggg gggactggaa gggctaattc actcccaacg aagacaagat
     3841 ctgctttttg cttgtactgg gtctctctgg ttagaccaga tctgagcctg ggagctctct
     3901 ggctaactag ggaacccact gcttaagcct caataaagct tgccttgagt gcttcaagta
     3961 gtgtgtgccc gtctgttgtg tgactctggt aactagagat ccctcagacc cttttagtca
     4021 gtgtggaaaa tctctagcag tacgtatagt agttcatgtc atcttattat tcagtattta
     4081 taacttgcaa agaaatgaat atcagagagt gagaggaact tgtttattgc agcttataat
     4141 ggttacaaat aaagcaatag catcacaaat ttcacaaata aagcattttt ttcactgcat
     4201 tctagttgtg gtttgtccaa actcatcaat gtatcttatc atgtctggct ctagctatcc
     4261 cgcccctaac tccgcccatc ccgcccctaa ctccgcccag ttccgcccat tctccgcccc
     4321 atggctgact aatttttttt atttatgcag aggccgaggc cgcctcggcc tctgagctat
     4381 tccagaagta gtgaggaggc ttttttggag gcctagggac gtacccaatt cgccctatag
     4441 tgagtcgtat tacgcgcgct cactggccgt cgttttacaa cgtcgtgact gggaaaaccc
     4501 tggcgttacc caacttaatc gccttgcagc acatccccct ttcgccagct ggcgtaatag
     4561 cgaagaggcc cgcaccgatc gcccttccca acagttgcgc agcctgaatg gcgaatgggn
     4621 nnnnnnnnnn nnnnnnnnnn nnnnnnnnnn nnnnnnnnnn nnnnnnnnnn nnnnnnnnnn
     4681 nnnnnnnnnn nnnnnnnnnn nnnnnnnnnn nnnnnnnnnn nnnnnnnnnn nnnnnnnnnn
     4741 nnncnnnnnn nnnnnnnnnn nnnnnnnnnn nnnnnnnnnn nnnnnnnnnn nnnnnnnnnn
     4801 nnnnnnnnnn nnnnnnnnnn nnnnnnnnnn nnnnnannnn nnnnnnnnnn nnnnnnnnnn
     4861 nnnnnnnnnn nnnnnnnnnn nnnnnccttt gacgttggag tccacgttct ttaatagtgg
     4921 actcttgttc caaactggaa caacactcaa ccctatctcg gtctattctt ttgatttata
     4981 agggattttg ccgatttcgg cctattggtt aaaaaatgag ctgatttaac aaaaatttaa
     5041 cgcgaatttt aacaaaatat taacgcttac aatttaggtg gcacttttcg gggaaatgtg
     5101 cgcggaaccc ctatttgttt atttttctaa atacattcaa atatgtatcc gctcatgaga
     5161 caataaccct gataaatgct tcaataatat tgaaaaagga agagtatgag tattcaacat
     5221 ttccgtgtcg cccttattcc cttttttgcg gcattttgcc ttcctgtttt tgctcaccca
     5281 gaaacgctgg tgaaagtaaa agatgctgaa gatcagttgg gtgcacgagt gggttacatc
     5341 gaactggatc tcaacagcgg taagatcctt gagagttttc gccccgaaga acgttttcca
     5401 atgatgagca cttttaaagt tctgctatgt ggcgcggtat tatcccgtat tgacgccggg
     5461 caagagcaac tcggtcgccg catacactat tctcagaatg acttggttga gtactcacca
     5521 gtcacagaaa agcatcttac ggatggcatg acagtaagag aattatgcag tgctgccata
     5581 accatgagtg ataacactgc ggccaactta cttctgacaa cgatcggagg accgaaggag
     5641 ctaaccgctt ttttgcacaa catgggggat catgtaactc gccttgatcg ttgggaaccg
     5701 gagctgaatg aagccatacc aaacgacgag cgtgacacca cgatgcctgt agcaatggca
     5761 acaacgttgc gcaaactatt aactggcgaa ctacttactc tagcttcccg gcaacaatta
     5821 atagactgga tggaggcgga taaagttgca ggaccacttc tgcgctcggc ccttccggct
     5881 ggctggttta ttgctgataa atctggagcc ggtgagcgtg ggtctcgcgg tatcattgca
     5941 gcactggggc cagatggtaa gccctcccgt atcgtagtta tctacacgac ggggagtcag
     6001 gcaactatgg atgaacgaaa tagacagatc gctgagatag gtgcctcact gattaagcat
     6061 tggtaactgt cagaccaagt ttactcatat atactttaga ttgatttaaa acttcatttt
     6121 taatttaaaa ggatctaggt gaagatcctt tttgataatc tcatgaccaa aatcccttaa
     6181 cgtgagtttt cgttccactg agcgtcagac cccgtagaaa agatcaaagg atcttcttga
     6241 gatccttttt ttctgcgcgt aatctgctgc ttgcaaacaa aaaaaccacc gctaccagcg
     6301 gtggtttgtt tgccggatca agagctacca actctttttc cgaaggtaac tggcttcagc
     6361 agagcgcaga taccaaatac tgttcttcta gtgtagccgt agttaggcca ccacttcaag
     6421 aactctgtag caccgcctac atacctcgct ctgctaatcc tgttaccagt ggctgctgcc
     6481 agtggcgata agtcgtgtct taccgggttg gactcaagac gatagttacc ggataaggcg
     6541 cagcggtcgg gctgaacggg gggttcgtgc acacagccca gcttggagcg aacgacctac
     6601 accgaactga gatacctaca gcgtgagcta tgagaaagcg ccacgcttcc cgaagggaga
     6661 aaggcggaca ggtatccggt aagcggcagg gtcggaacag gagagcgcac gagggagctt
     6721 ccagggggaa acgcctggta tctttatagt cctgtcgggt ttcgccacct ctgacttgag
     6781 cgtcgatttt tgtgatgctc gtcagggggg cggagcctat ggaaaaacgc cagcaacgcg
     6841 gcctttttac ggttcctggc cttttgctgg ccttttgctc acatgttctt tcctgcgtta
     6901 tcccctgatt ctgtggataa ccgtattacc gcctttgagt gagctgatac cgctcgccgc
     6961 agccgaacga ccgagcgcag cgagtcagtg agcgaggaag cggaagagcg cccaatacgc
     7021 aaaccgcctc tccccgcgcg ttggccgatt cattaatgca gctggcacga caggtttccc
     7081 gactggaaag cgggcagtga gcgcaacgca attaatgtga gttagctcac tcattaggca
     7141 ccccaggctt tacactttat gcttccggct cgtatgttgt gtggaattgt gagcggataa
     7201 caatttcaca caggaaacag ctatgaccat gattacgcca agcgcgcaat taaccctcac
     7261 taaagggaac aaaagctgga gctgcaag
//
