>Addgene plasmid #57825 | pLKO5.sgRNA.EFS.PAC | addgene partial sequence | sequence record 93084 | hU6-F 5'-GAGGGCCTATTTCCCATGATT-3'
AGGCTGTTAGAGAGATAATTAGAATTAATTTGACTGTAAACACAAAGATATTAGTACAAAATACGTGACG
TAGAAAGTAATAATTTCTTGGGTAGTTTGCAGTTTTAAAATTATGTTTTAAAATGGACTATCATATGCTT
ACCGTAACTTGAAAGTATTTCGATTTCTTGGCTTTATATATCTTGTGGAAAGGACGAAACACCGGAGACG
TGACCGTCTCTGTTTTAGAGCTAGAAATAGCAAGTTAAAATAAGGCTAGTCCGTTATCAACTTGAAAAAG
TGGCACCGAGTCGGTGCTTTTTTGAATTCTAGATCTTGAGACAAATGGCAGTATTCATCCACAATTTTAA
AAGAAAAGGGGGGATTGGGGGGTACAGTGCAGGGGAAAGAATAGTAGACATAATAGCAACAGACATACAA
ACTAAAGAATTACAAAAACAAATTACAAAAATTCAAAATTTTCGGGTTTATTACAGGGACAGCAGAGATC
CACTTTGGCGCCGGCTCGAGTGGCTCCGGTGCCCGTCAGTGGGCAGAGCGCACATCGCCCACAGTCCCCG
AGAAGTTGGGGGGAGGGGTCGGCAATTGAACCGGTGCCTAGAGAAGGTGGCGCGGGGTAAACTGGGAAAG
TGATGTCGTGTACTGGCTCCGCCTTTTTCCCGAGGGTGGGGGAGAACCGTATATAAGTGCAGTAGTCGCC
GTGAACGTTCTTTTTCGCAACGGGTTTGCCGCCAGAACACAGGTGTCGTGACGCGGGATCCGCCACCATG
ACCGAGTACAAGCCCACGGTGCGCCTCGCCACCCGCGACGACGTCCCCAGGGCCGTACGCACCCTCGCCG
CCGCGTTCGCCGACTACCCCGCCACGCGCCACACCGTCGATCCGGA
