>Addgene plasmid #57825 | pLKO5.sgRNA.EFS.PAC | addgene partial sequence | sequence record 93085 | WPRE-R 5'-CATAGCGTAAAAGGAGCAACA-3'
AAATTTTGTAATCCAGAGGTTGATTGTCGACTTAACGCGTTCAGGCACCGGGCTTGCGGGTCATGCACCA
GGTGCGCGGTCCTTCGGGCACCTCGACGTCGGCGGTGACGGTGAAGCCGAGCCGCTCGTAGAAGGGGAGG
TTGCGGGGCGCGGAGGTCTCCAGGAAGGCGGGCACCCCGGCGCGCTCGGCCGCCTCCACTCCGGGGAGCA
CGACGGCGCTGCCCAGACCCTTGCCCTGGTGGTCGGGCGAGACTCCGACGGTGGCCAGGAACCACGCGGG
CTCCTTGGGCCGGTGCGGCGCCAGGAGGCCTTCCATCTGTTGCTGCGCGGCCAGCCGGGAACCGCTCAAC
TCGGCCATGCGCGGGCCGATCTCGGCGAACACCGCCCCCGCTTCGACGCTCTCCGGCGTGGTCCAGACCG
CCACCGCGGCGCCGTCGTCCGCGACCCACACCTTGCCGATGTCGAGCCCGACGCGCGTGAGGAAGAGTTC
TTGCAGCTCGGTGACCCGCTCGATGTGGCGGTCCGGATCGACGGTGTGGCGCGTGGCGGGGTAGTCGGCG
AACGCGGCGGCGAGGGTGCGTACGGCCCTGGGGACGTCGTCGCGGGTGGCGAGGCGCACCGTGGGCTTGT
ACTCGGTCATGGTGGCGGATCCCGCGTCACGACACCTGTGTTCTGGCGGCAAACCCGTTGCGAAAAAGAA
CGTTCACGGCGACTACTGCACTTATATACGGTTCTCCCCCACCCTCGGGAAAAAGGCGGAGCCAGTACAC
GACATCACTTTCCCAGTTTACCCCGCGCCACCTTCTCTAGGCACCGGTTCAATTGCCGACCCCTCCCCCC
AACTTCTCGGGGACTGTGGGCGATGTGCGCTCTGCCCACTGACGGGCACCGGA
